>Addgene plasmid #126384 | pGWB14-LYX166 | addgene full sequence | sequence record 247574 | Addgene NGS Result
TCGGTCTTGCCTTGCTCGTCGGTGATGTACTTCACCAGCTCCGCGAAGTCGCTCTTCTTGATGGAGCGCA
TGGGGACGTGCTTGGCAATCACGCGCACCCCCCGGCCGTTTTAGCGGCTAAAAAAGTCATGGCTCTGCCC
TCGGGCGGACCACGCCCATCATGACCTTGCCAAGCTCGTCCTGCTTCTCTTCGATCTTCGCCAGCAGGGC
GAGGATCGTGGCATCACCGAACCGCGCCGTGCGCGGGTCGTCGGTGAGCCAGAGTTTCAGCAGGCCGCCC
AGGCGGCCCAGGTCGCCATTGATGCGGGCCAGCTCGCGGACGTGCTCATAGTCCACGACGCCCGTGATTT
TGTAGCCCTGGCCGACGGCCAGCAGGTAGGCCGACAGGCTCATGCCGGCCGCCGCCGCCTTTTCCTCAAT
CGCTCTTCGTTCGTCTGGAAGGCAGTACACCTTGATAGGTGGGCTGCCCTTCCTGGTTGGCTTGGTTTCA
TCAGCCATCCGCTTGCCCTCATCTGTTACGCCGGCGGTAGCCGGCCAGCCTCGCAGAGCAGGATTCCCGT
TGAGCACCGCCAGGTGCGAATAAGGGACAGTGAAGAAGGAACACCCGCTCGCGGGTGGGCCTACTTCACC
TATCCTGCCCGGCTGACGCCGTTGGATACACCAAGGAAAGTCTACACGAACCCTTTGGCAAAATCCTGTA
TATCGTGCGAAAAAGGATGGATATACCGAAAAAATCGCTATAATGACCCCGAAGCAGGGTTATGCAGCGG
AAAAGCGCCACGCTTCCCGAAGGGAGAAAGGCGGACAGGTATCCGGTAAGCGGCAGGGTCGGAACAGGAG
AGCGCACGAGGGAGCTTCCAGGGGGAAACGCCTGGTATCTTTATAGTCCTGTCGGGTTTCGCCACCTCTG
ACTTGAGCGTCGATTTTTGTGATGCTCGTCAGGGGGGCGGAGCCTATGGAAAAACGCCAGCAACGCGGCC
TTTTTACGGTTCCTGGCCTTTTGCTGGCCTTTTGCTCACATGTTCTTTCCTGCGTTATCCCCTGATTCTG
TGGATAACCGTATTACCGCCTTTGAGTGAGCTGATACCGCTCGCCGCAGCCGAACGACCGAGCGCAGCGA
GTCAGTGAGCGAGGAAGCGGAAGAGCGCCAGAAGGCCGCCAGAGAGGCCGAGCGCGGCCGTGAGGCTTGG
ACGCTAGGGCAGGGCATGAAAAAGCCCGTAGCGGGCTGCTACGGGCGTCTGACGCGGTGGAAAGGGGGAG
GGGATGTTGTCTACATGGCTCTGCTGTAGTGAGTGGGTTGCGCTCCGGCAGCGGTCCTGATCAATCGTCA
CCCTTTCTCGGTCCTTCAACGTTCCTGACAACGAGCCTCCTTTTCGCCAATCCATCGACAATCACCGCGA
GTCCCTGCTCGAACGCTGCGTCCGGACCGGCTTCGTCGAAGGCGTCTATCGCGGCCCGCAACAGCGGCGA
GAGCGGAGCCTGTTCAACGGTGCCGCCGCGCTCGCCGGCATCGCTGTCGCCGGCCTGCTCCTCAAGCACG
GCCCCAACAGTGAAGTAGCTGATTGTCATCAGCGCATTGACGGCGTCCCCGGCCGAAAAACCCGCCTCGC
AGAGGAAGCGAAGCTGCGCGTCGGCCGTTTCCATCTGCGGTGCGCCCGGTCGCGTGCCGGCATGGATGCG
CGCGCCATCGCGGTAGGCGAGCAGCGCCTGCCTGAAGCTGCGGGCATTCCCGATCAGAAATGAGCGCCAG
TCGTCGTCGGCTCTCGGCACCGAATGCGTATGATTCTCCGCCAGCATGGCTTCGGCCAGTGCGTCGAGCA
GCGCCCGCTTGTTCCTGAAGTGCCAGTAAAGCGCCGGCTGCTGAACCCCCAACCGTTCCGCCAGTTTGCG
TGTCGTCAGACCGTCTACGCCGACCTCGTTCAACAGGTCCAGGGCGGCACGGATCACTGTATTCGGCTGC
AACTTTGTCATGCTTGACACTTTATCACTGATAAACATAATATGTCCACCAACTTATCAGTGATAAAGAA
TCCGCGCGTTCAATCGGACCAGCGGAGGCTGGTCCGGAGGCCAGACGTGAAACCCAACATACCCCTGATC
GTAATTCTGAGCACTGTCGCGCTCGACGCTGTCGGCATCGGCCTGATTATGCCGGTGCTGCCGGGCCTCC
TGCGCGATCTGGTTCACTCGAACGACGTCACCGCCCACTATGGCATTCTGCTGGCGCTGTATGCGTTGGT
GCAATTTGCCTGCGCACCTGTGCTGGGCGCGCTGTCGGATCGTTTCGGGCGGCGGCCAATCTTGCTCGTC
TCGCTGGCCGGCGCCAGATCTGGGGAACCCTGTGGTTGGCATGCACATACAAATGGACGAACGGATAAAC
CTTTTCACGCCCTTTTAAATATCCGATTATTCTAATAAACGCTCTTTTCTCTTAGGTTTACCCGCCAATA
TATCCTGTCAAACACTGATAGTTTAAACGTTGCGATTAAGAATTCGAGCTCGGTACCCCCCTACTCCAAA
AATGTCAAAGATACAGTCTCAGAAGACCAAAGGGCTATTGAGACTTTTCAACAAAGGGTAATTTCGGGAA
ACCTCCTCGGATTCCATTGCCCAGCTATCTGTCACTTCATCGAAAGGACAGTAGAAAAGGAAGGTGGCTC
CTACAAATGCCATCATTGCGATAAAGGAAAGGCTATCATTCAAGATGCCTCTGCCGACAGTGGTCCCAAA
GATGGACCCCCACCCACGAGGAGCATCGTGGAAAAAGAAGACGTTCCAACCACGTCTTCAAAGCAAGTGG
ATTGATGTGACATCTCCACTGACGTAAGGGATGACGCACAATCCCACTATCCTTCGCAAGACCCTTCCTC
TATATAAGGAAGTTCATTTCATTTGGAGAGGACAGCCCAAGCTTCGACTCTAGAGGATCCCCTTAAATCG
ATATGGAACGAGCTATACAAGGAAACGACGCTAGGGAACAAGCTAACAGTGAACGTTGGGATGGAGGATC
AGGAGGTACCACTTCTCCCTTCAAACTTCCTGACGAAAGTCCGAGTTGGACTGAGTGGCGGCTACATAAC
GATGAGACGAATTCGAATCAAGATAATCCCCTTGGTTTCAAGGAAAGCTGGGGTTTCGGGAAAGTTGTAT
TTAAGAGATATCTCAGATACGACAGGACGGAAGCTTCACTGCACAGAGTCCTTGGATCTTGGACGGGAGA
TTCGGTTAACTATGCAGCATCTCGATTTTTCGGTTTCGACCAGATCGGATGTACCTATAGTATTCGGTTT
CGAGGAGTTAGTATCACCGTTTCTGGAGGGTCTCGAACTCTTCAGCATCTCTGTGAGATGGCAATTCGGT
CTAAGCAAGAACTGCTACAGCTTGCCCCAATCGAAGTGGAAAGTAATGTATCAAGAGGATGCCCTGAAGG
TACTCAAACCTTCGAAAAAGAAAGCGAGTAAGTCGAGGGCGAGCTCGAATTCGGTACGCTGAAATCACCA
GTCTCTCTCTACAAATCTATCTCTCTCTATTTTCTCCATAAATAATGTGTGAGTAGTTTCCCGATAAGGG
AAATTAGGGTTCTTATAGGGTTTCGCTCATGTGTTGAGCATATAAGAAACCCTTAGTATGTATTTGTATT
TGTAAAATACTTCTATCAATAAAATTTCTAATTCCTAAAACCAAAATCCAGTACTAAAATCCAGATCTCC
CTGCAGGTCCCCAGATTAGCCTTTTCAATTTCAGAAAGAATGCTAACCCACAGATGGTTAGAGAGGCTTA
CGCAGCAGGTCTCATCAAGACGATCTACCCGAGCAATAATCTCCAGGAAATCAAATACCTTCCCAAGAAG
GTTAAAGATGCAGTCAAAAGATTCAGGACTAACTGCATCAAGAACACAGAGAAAGATATATTTCTCAAGA
TCAGAAGTACTATTCCAGTATGGACGATTCAAGGCTTGCTTCACAAACCAAGGCAAGTAATAGAGATTGG
AGTCTCTAAAAAGGTAGTTCCCACTGAATCAAAGGCCATGGAGTCAAAGATTCAAATAGAGGACCTAACA
GAACTCGCCGTAAAGACTGGCGAACAGTTCATACAGAGTCTCTTACGACTCAATGACAAGAAGAAAATCT
TCGTCAACATGGTGGAGCACGACACACTTGTCTACTCCAAAAATATCAAAGATACAGTCTCAGAAGACCA
AAGGGCAATTGAGACTTTTCAACAAAGGGTAATATCCGGAAACCTCCTCGGATTCCATTGCCCAGCTATC
TGTCACTTTATTGTGAAGATAGTGGAAAAGGAAGGTGGCTCCTACAAATGCCATCATTGCGATAAAGGAA
AGGCCATCGTTGAAGATGCCTCTGCCGACAGTGGTCCCAAAGATGGACCCCCACCCACGAGGAGCATCGT
GGAAAAAGAAGACGTTCCAACCACGTCTTCAAAGCAAGTGGATTGATGTGATATCTCCACTGACGTAAGG
GATGACGCACAATCCCACTATCCTTCGCAAGACCCTTCCTCTATATAAGGAAGTTCATTTCATTTGGAGA
GAACACGGGGGACTCTAGAGTTATCAACAAGTTTGTACAAAAAAGCAGGCTCCACCACTAGTATGGCAGT
TGATTTTGTTGGGTTTTCAAAAATGAATGAGCAATTAGCTCTTCAAGAAGCTGCTTCAGCCGGTTTAAAA
TCTATGGAACATTTAATCCGGTTGGTTTCTCACCAACAACAGCAGCAGCCGGTTCAGCTCGATTGCCGCG
AGATAACTGACTTTACCGTCTCGAAATTTAGGAAGGTTATTTCTATTCTGGACCGGACCGGTCATGCTCG
GTTCCGCCGTGGTCAGGTTCAGGTTCATCCTGATAATTTTACTTCTCTGTCCCTTTCTCCGTCAAATCAG
CAGCTGTTAAACTTAGCTCCGGCGAAAGAGACACCGCCGCCTCGGCCACCATCAGTGTCGCCGCCATTAA
CGGCGTTGACGCTTGACTTTACGAAGCCAAACGTTGACCGTCCGGCGGGAAATTCTAATGCTATTGTTGC
TGTGAAGTCAAAGGAGACTTTCTGTATATCTACGCCGATGGCGACTTCGACGAACTCGTCGTCGTTCATT
TCGTCGATTACCGGCGAAGGAAGTGTATCAAACGGAAAACAAGGTTCGTCAATGTTTTTGCCTCCGGCAC
AAGCTGTTTCCGCCGGGAAACCACCAGTAGCCGGTAAAAGATGCCGCGAGCACGAATACTCTGAAGATAT
CTCTGGCAAATCCACCGGCTCCGGCAGATGTCACTGCAAAAAGAGGAAATCTCGTGTAAAGAAAGTTGTA
AGAATCCCAGCGATAAGTTCGAGAATTGCCGATATACCGGGAGATGAGTTCTCGTGGAGAAAATACGGGC
AGAAGCCGATCAAGGGTTCACCATACCCACGGGGATATTATAAGTGTAGCAGCGTAAGAGGATGTCCAGC
GAAGAAACACGTGGAAAGGGCAATTGATGATCCTGCTATGCTGATTGTGACTTATGAAGGGGAACATCGT
CATACGATAGGCGCAATACAGGAGAACAATTCTCAAATGATGGCGTTTGGGTCAACGGAAGAGGAAGGAG
TGAAACCCGGGGACCCAGCTTTCTTGTACAAAGTGGTTGATAACAGCGGGTTAATTAACATCTTTTACCC
ATACGATGTTCCTGACTATGCGGGCTATCCCTATGACGTCCCGGACTATGCAGGATCCTATCCATATGAC
GTTCCAGATTACGCTGCTCAGTGCAGCGCTTAGAGCTCGAATTTCCCCGATCGTTCAAACATTTGGCAAT
AAAGTTTCTTAAGATTGAATCCTGTTGCCGGTCTTGCGATGATTATCATATAATTTCTGTTGAATTACGT
TAAGCATGTAATAATTAACATGTAATGCATGACGTTATTTATGAGATGGGTTTTTATGATTAGAGTCCCG
CAATTATACATTTAATACGCGATAGAAAACAAAATATAGCGCGCAAACTAGGATAAATTATCGCGCGCGG
TGTCATCTATGTTACTAGATCGGGAATTAGCTTCATCAACGCAAGACATGCGCACGACCGTCTGACAGGA
GAGGAATTTCCGACGAGCACAGAAAGGACTTGCTCTTGGACGTAGGCCTATTTCTCAGGCACATGTATCA
AGTGTTCGGACGTGGGTTTTCGATGGTGTATCAGCCGCCGCCAACTGGGAGATGAGGAGGCTTTCTTGGG
GGGCAGTCAGCAGTTCATTTCACAAGACAGAGGAACTTGTAAGGAGATGCACTGATTTATCTTGGCGCAA
ACCAGCAGGACGAATTAGTGGGAATAGCCCGCGAATATCTAAGTTATGCCTGTCGGCATGAGCAGAAACT
TCCAATTCGAAACAGTTTGGAGAGGTTGTTTTTGGGCATACCTTTTGTTAGTCAGCCTCTCGATTGCTCA
TCGTCATTACACAGTACCGAAGTTTGATCGATCTAGTAACATAGATGACACCGCGCGCGATAATTTATCC
TAGTTTGCGCGCTATATTTTGTTTTCTATCGCGTATTAAATGTATAATTGCGGGACTCTAATCATAAAAA
CCCATCTCATAAATAACGTCATGCATTACATGTTAATTATTACATGCTTAACGTAATTCAACAGAAATTA
TATGATAATCATCGCAAGACCGGCAACAGGATTCAATCTTAAGAAACTTTATTGCCAAATGTTTGAACGA
TCTGCTTCGACGCACTCCTTCTTTACTCCACCATCTCGTCCTTATTGAAAACGTGGGTAGCACCAAAACG
AATCAAGTCGCTGGAACTGAAGTTACCAATCACGCTGGATGATTTGCCAGTTGGATTAATCTTGCCTTTC
CCCGCATGAATAATATTGATGAATGCATGCGTGAGGGGTATTTCGATTTTGGCAATAGCTGCAATTGCCG
CGACATCCTCCAACGAGCATAATTCTTCAGAAAAATAGCGATGTTCCATGTTGTCAGGGCATGCATGATG
CACGTTATGAGGTGACGGTGCTAGGCAGTATTCCCTCAAAGTTTCATAGTCAGTATCATATTCATCATTG
CATTCCTGCAAGAGAGAATTGAGACGCAATCCACACGCTGCGGCAACCTTCCGGCGTTCGTGGTCTATTT
GCTCTTGGACGTTGCAAACGTAAGTGTTGGATCCCGGTCGGCATCTACTCTATTCCTTTGCCCTCGGACG
AGTGCTGGGGCGTCGGTTTCCACTATCGGCGAGTACTTCTACACAGCCATCGGTCCAGACGGCCGCGCTT
CTGCGGGCGATTTGTGTACGCCCGACAGTCCCGGCTCCGGATCGGACGATTGCGTCGCATCGACCCTGCG
CCCAAGCTGCATCATCGAAATTGCCGTCAACCAAGCTCTGATAGAGTTGGTCAAGACCAATGCGGAGCAT
ATACGCCCGGAGCCGCGGCGATCCTGCAAGCTCCGGATGCCTCCGCTCGAAGTAGCGCGTCTGCTGCTCC
ATACAAGCCAACCACGGCCTCCAGAAGAAGATGTTGGCGACCTCGTATTGGGAATCCCCGAACATCGCCT
CGCTCCAGTCAATGACCGCTGTTATGCGGCCATTGTCCGTCAGGACATTGTTGGAGCCGAAATCCGCGTG
CACGAGGTGCCGGACTTCGGGGCAGTCCTCGGCCCAAAGCATCAGCTCATCGAGAGCCTGCGCGACGGAC
GCACTGACGGTGTCGTCCATCACAGTTTGCCAGTGATACACATGGGGATCAGCAATCGCGCATATGAAAT
CACGCCATGTAGTGTATTGACCGATTCCTTGCGGTCCGAATGGGCCGAACCCGCTCGTCTGGCTAAGATC
GGCCGCAGCGATCGCATCCATGGCCTCCGCGACCGGCTGCAGAACAGCGGGCAGTTCGGTTTCAGGCAGG
TCTTGCAACGTGACACCCTGTGCACGGCGGGAGATGCAATAGGTCAGGCTCTCGCTGAATTCCCCAATGT
CAAGCACTTCCGGAATCGGGAGCGCGGCCGATGCAAAGTGCCGATAAACATAACGATCTTTGTAGAAACC
ATCGGCGCAGCTATTTACCCGCAGGACATATCCACGCCCTCCTACATCGAAGCTGAAAGCACGAGATTCT
TCGCCCTCCGAGAGCTGCATCAGGTCGGAGACGCTGTCGAACTTTTCGATCAGAAACTTCTCGACAGACG
TCGCGGTGAGTTCAGGCTTTTTCATATCGGGGTCGTCCTCTCCAAATGAAATGAACTTCCTTATATAGAG
GAAGGGTCTTGCGAAGGATAGTGGGATTGTGCGTCATCCCTTACGTCAGTGGAGATATCACATCAATCCA
CTTGCTTTGAAGACGTGGTTGGAACGTCTTCTTTTTCCACGATGCTCCTCGTGGGTGGGGGTCCATCTTT
GGGACCACTGTCGGCAGAGGCATCTTGAACGATAGCCTTTCCTTTATCGCAATGATGGCATTTGTAGGTG
CCACCTTCCTTTTCTACTGTCCTTTTGATGAAGTGACAGATAGCTGGGCAATGGAATCCGAGGAGGTTTC
CCGATATTACCCTTTGTTGAAAAGTCTCAATAGCCCTTTGGTCTTCTGAGACTGTATCTTTGATATTCTT
GGAGTAGACGAGAGTGTCGTGCTCCACCATGTTGACGGATCTCTAGGACGCGTCGACGCGTCGACGCGTC
GACGCGTCGACGCGTCCTAGAAGCTAATTCACTGGCCGTCGTTTTACAACGTCGTGACTGGGAAAACCCT
GGCGTTACCCAACTTAATCGCCTTGCAGCACATCCCCCTTTCGCCAGCTGGCGTAATAGCGAAGAGGCCC
GCACCGATCGCCCTTCCCAACAGTTGCGCAGCCTGAATG
[44 nt withheld, positions 8860-8903]
C
[141 nt withheld, positions 8905-9045]
CCTTTGACGTTGGAGTCCACGTTCTTT
[37 nt withheld, positions 9073-9109]
ACCCTATCTCGGGCTATTCTTTTGATTTATAAGGGATTTTGCCGATTTCGGAACCACCATCAAACAGGAT
TTTCGCCTGCTGGGGCAAACCAGCGTGGACCGCTTGCTGCAACTCTCTCAGGGCCAGGCGGTGAAGGGCA
ATCAGCTGTTGCCCGTCTCACTGGTGAAAAGAAAAACCACCCCAGTACATTAAAAACGTCCGCAATGTGT
TATTAAGTTGTCTAAGCGTCAATTTGTTTACACCACAATATATCCTGCCACCAGCCAGCCAACAGCTCCC
CGACCGGCAGCTCGGCACAAAATCACCACTCGATACAGGCAGCCCATCAGTCCGGGACGGCGTCAGCGGG
AGAGCCGTTGTAAGGCGGCAGACTTTGCTCATGTTACCGATGCTATTCGGAAGAACGGCAACTAAGCTGC
CGGGTTTGAAACACGGATGATCTCGCGGAGGGTAGCATGTTGATTGTAACGATGACAGAGCGTTGCTGCC
TGTGATCAAATATCATCTCCCTCGCAGAGATCCGAATTATCAGCCTTCTTATTCATTTCTCGCTTAACCG
TGACAGGCTGTCGATCTTGAGAACTATGCCGACATAATAGGAAATCGCTGGATAAAGCCGCTGAGGAAGC
TGAGTGGCGCTATTTCTTTAGAAGTGAACGTTGACGATATCAACTCCCCTATCCATTGCTCACCGAATGG
TACAGGTCGGGGACCCGAAGTTCCGACTGTCGGCCTGATGCATCCCCGGCTGATCGACCCCAGATCTGGG
GCTGAGAAAGCCCAGTAAGGAAACAACTGTAGGTTCGAGTCGCGAGATCCCCCGGAACCAAAGGAAGTAG
GTTAAACCCGCTCCGATCAGGCCGAGCCACGCCAGGCCGAGAACATTGGTTCCTGTAGGCATCGGGATTG
GCGGATCAAACACTAAAGCTACTGGAACGAGCAGAAGTCCTCCGGCCGCCAGTTGCCAGGCGGTAAAGGT
GAGCAGAGGCACGGGAGGTTGCCACTTGCGGGTCAGCACGGTTCCGAACGCCATGGAAACCGCCCCCGCC
AGGCCCGCTGCGACGCCGACAGGATCTAGCGCTGCGTTTGGTGTCAACACCAACAGCGCCACGCCCGCAG
TTCCGCAAATAGCCCCCAGGACCGCCATCAATCGTATCGGGCTACCTAGCAGAGCGGCAGAGATGAACAC
GACCATCAGCGGCTGCACAGCGCCTACCGTCGCCGCGACCCCGCCCGGCAGGCGGTAGACCGAAATAAAC
AACAAGCTCCAGAATAGCGAAATATTAAGTGCGCCGAGGATGAAGATGCGCATCCACCAGATTCCCGTTG
GAATCTGTCGGACGATCATCACGAGCAATAAACCCGCCGGCAACGCCCGCAGCAGCATACCGGCGACCCC
TCGGCCTCGCTGTTCGGGCTCCACGAAAACGCCGGACAGATGCGCCTTGTGAGCGTCCTTGGGGCCGTCC
TCCTGTTTGAAGACCGACAGCCCAATGATCTCGCCGTCGATGTAGGCGCCGAATGCCACGGCATCTCGCA
ACCGTTCAGCGAACGCCTCCATGGGCTTTTTCTCCTCGTGCTCGTAAACGGACCCGAACATCTCTGGAGC
TTTCTTCAGGGCCGACAATCGGATCTCGCGGAAATCCTGCACGTCGGCCGCTCCAAGCCGTCGAATCTGA
GCCTTAATCACAATTGTCAATTTTAATCCTCTGTTTATCGGCAGTTCGTAGAGCGCGCCGTGCGTCCCGA
GCGATACTGAGCGAAGCAAGTGCGTCGAGCAGTGCCCGCTTGTTCCTGAAATGCCAGTAAAGCGCTGGCT
GCTGAACCCCCAGCCGGAACTGACCCCACAAGGCCCTAGCGTTTGCAATGCACCAGGTCATCATTGACCC
AGGCGTGTTCCACCAGGCCGCTGCCTCGCAACTCTTCGCAGGCTTCGCCGACCTGCTCGCGCCACTTCTT
CACGCGGGTGGAATCCGATCCGCACATGAGGCGGAAGGTTTCCAGCTTGAGCGGGTACGGCTCCCGGTGC
GAGCTGAAATAGTCGAACATCCGTCGGGCCGTCGGCGACAGCTTGCGGTACTTCTCCCATATGAATTTCG
TGTAGTGGTCGCCAGCAAACAGCACGACGATTTCCTCGTCGATCAGGACCTGGCAACGGGACGTTTTCTT
GCCACGGTCCAGGACGCGGAAGCGGTGCAGCAGCGACACCGATTCCAGGTGCCCAACGCGGTCGGACGTG
AAGCCCATCGCCGTCGCCTGTAGGCGCGACAGGCATTCCTCGGCCTTCGTGTAATACCGGCCATTGATCG
ACCAGCCCAGGTCCTGGCAAAGCTCGTAGAACGTGAAGGTGATCGGCTCGCCGATAGGGGTGCGCTTCGC
GTACTCCAACACCTGCTGCCACACCAGTTCGTCATCGTCGGCCCGCAGCTCGACGCCGGTGTAGGTGATC
TTCACGTCCTTGTTGACGTGGAAAATGACCTTGTTTTGCAGCGCCTCGCGCGGGATTTTCTTGTTGCGCG
TGGTGAACAGGGCAGAGCGGGCCGTGTCGTTTGGCATCGCTCGCATCGTGTCCGGCCACGGCGCAATATC
GAACAAGGAAAGCTGCATTTCCTTGATCTGCTGCTTCGTGTGTTTCAGCAACGCGGCCTGCTTGGCCTCG
CTGACCTGTTTTGCCAGGTCCTCGCCGGCGGTTTTTCGCTTCTTGGTCGTCATAGTTCCTCGCGTGTCGA
TGGTCATCGACTTCGCCAAACCTGCCGCCTCCTGTTCGAGACGACGCGAACGCTCCACGGCGGCCGATGG
CGCGGGCAGGGCAGGGGGAGCCAGTTGCACGCTGTCGCGCTCGATCTTGGCCGTAGCTTGCTGGACCATC
GAGCCGACGGACTGGAAGGTTTCGCGGGGCGCACGCATGACGGTGCGGCTTGCGATGGTTTCGGCATCCT
CGGCGGAAAACCCCGCGTCGATCAGTTCTTGCCTGTATGCCTTCCGGTCAAACGTCCGATTCATTCACCC
TCCTTGCGGGATTGCCCCGACTCACGCCGGGGCAATGTGCCCTTATTCCTGATTTGACCCGCCTGGTGCC
TTGGTGTCCAGATAATCCACCTTATCGGCAATGAAGTCGGTCCCGTAGACCGTCTGGCCGTCCTTCTCGT
ACTTGGTATTCCGAATCTTGCCCTGCACGAATACCAGCGACCCCTTGCCCAAATACTTGCCGTGGGCCTC
GGCCTGAGAGCCAAAACACTTGATGCGGAAGAAGTCGGTGCGCTCCTGCTTGTCGCCGGCATCGTTGCGC
CACATCTAGGTACTAAAACAATTCATCCAGTAAAATATAATATTTTATTTTCTCCCAATCAGGCTTGATC
CCCAGTAAGTCAAAAAATAGCTCGACATACTGTTCTTCCCCGATATCCTCCCTGATCGACCGGACGCAGA
AGGCAATGTCATACCACTTGTCCGCCCTGCCGCTTCTCCCAAGATCAATAAAGCCACTTACTTTGCCATC
TTTCACAAAGATGTTGCTGTCTCCCAGGTCGCCGTGGGAAAAGACAAGTTCCTCTTCGGGCTTTTCCGTC
TTTAAAAAATCATACAGCTCGCGCGGATCTTTAAATGGAGTGTCTTCTTCCCAGTTTTCGCAATCCACAT
CGGCCAGATCGTTATTCAGTAAGTAATCCAATTCGGCTAAGCGGCTGTCTAAGCTATTCGTATAGGGACA
ATCCGATATGTCGATGGAGTGAAAGAGCCTGATGCACTCCGCATACAGCTCGATAATCTTTTCAGGGCTT
TGTTCATCTTCATACTCTTCCGAGCAAAGGACGCCATCGGCCTCACTCATGAGCAGATTGCTCCAGCCAT
CATGCCGTTCAAAGTGCAGGACCTTTGGAACAGGCAGCTTTCCTTCCAGCCATAGCATCATGTCCTTTTC
CCGTTCCACATCATAGGTGGTCCCTTTATACCGGCTGTCCGTCATTTTTAAATATAGGTTTTCATTTTCT
CCCACCAGCTTATATACCTTAGCAGGAGACATTCCTTCCGTATCTTTTACGCAGCGGTATTTTTCGATCA
GTTTTTTCAATTCCGGTGATATTCTCATTTTAGCCATTTATTATTTCCTTCCTCTTTTCTACAGTATTTA
AAGATACCCCAAGAAGCTAATTATAACAAGACGAACTCCAATTCACTGTTCCTTGCATTCTAAAACCTTA
AATACCAGAAAACAGCTTTTTCAAAGTTGTTTTCAAAGTTGGCGTATAACATAGTATCGACGGAGCCGAT
TTTGAAACCACAATTATGGGTGATGCTGCCAACTTACTGATTTAGTGTATGATGGTGTTTTTGAGGTGCT
CCAGTGGCTTCTGTTTCTATCAGCTGTCCCTCCTGTTCAGCTACTGACGGGGTGGTGCGTAACGGCAAAA
GCACCGCCGGACATCAGCGCTATCTCTGCTCTCACTGCCGTAAAACATGGCAACTGCAGTTCACTTACAC
CGCTTCTCAACCCGGTACGCACCAGAAAATCATTGATATGGCCATGAATGGCGTTGGATGCCGGGCAACA
GCCCGCATTATGGGCGTTGGCCTCAACACGATTTTACGTCACTTAAAAAACTCAGGCCGCAGTCGGTAAC
CTCGCGCATACAGCCGGGCAGTGACGTCATCGTCTGCGCGGAAATGGACGAACAGTGGGGCTATGTCGGG
GCTAAATCGCGCCAGCGCTGGCTGTTTTACGCGTATGACAGTCTCCGGAAGACGGTTGTTGCGCACGTAT
TCGGTGAACGCACTATGGCGACGCTGGGGCGTCTTATGAGCCTGCTGTCACCCTTTGACGTGGTGATATG
GATGACGGATGGCTGGCCGCTGTATGAATCCCGCCTGAAGGGAAAGCTGCACGTAATCAGCAAGCGATAT
ACGCAGCGAATTGAGCGGCATAACCTGAATCTGAGGCAGCACCTGGCACGGCTGGGACGGAAGTCGCTGT
CGTTCTCAAAATCGGTGGAGCTGCATGACAAAGTCATCGGGCATTATCTGAACATAAAACACTATCAATA
AGTTGGAGTCATTACCCAATTATGATAGAATTTACAAGCTATAAGGTTATTGTCCTGGGTTTCAAGCATT
AGTCCATGCAAGTTTTTATGCTTTGCCCATTCTATAGATATATTGATAAGCGCGCTGCCTATGCCTTGCC
CCCTGAAATCCTTACATACGGCGATATCTTCTATATAAAAGATATATTATCTTATCAGTATTGTCAATAT
ATTCAAGGCAATCTGCCTCCTCATCCTCTTCATCCTCTTCGTCTTGGTAGCTTTTTAAATATGGCGCTTC
ATAGAGTAATTCTGTAAAGGTCCAATTCTCGTTTTCATACCTCGGTATAATCTTACCTATCACCTCAAAT
GGTTCGCTGGGTTTATCGCACCCCCGAACACGAGCACGGCACCCGCGACCACTATGCCAAGAATGCCCAA
GGTAAAAATTGCCGGCCCCGCCATGAAGTCCGTGAATGCCCCGACGGCCGAAGTGAAGGGCAGGCCGCCA
CCCAGGCCGCCGCCCTCACTGCCCGGCACCTGGTCGCTGAATGTCGATGCCAGCACCTGCGGCACGTCAA
TGCTTCCGGGCGTCGCGCTCGGGCTGATCGCCCATCCCGTTACTGCCCCGATCCCGGCAATGGCAAGGAC
TGCCAGCGCTGCCATTTTTGGGGTGAGGCCGTTCGCGGCCGAGGGGCGCAGCCCCTGGGGGGATGGGAGG
CCCGCGTTAGCGGGCCGGGAGGGTTCGAGAAGGGGGGGCACCCCCCTTCGGCGTGCGCGGTCACGCGCAC
AGGGCGCAGCCCTGGTTAAAAACAAGGTTTATAAATATTGGTTTAAAAGCAGGTTAAAAGACAGGTTAGC
GGTGGCCGAAAAACGGGCGGAAACCCTTGCAAATGCTGGATTTTCTGCCTGTGGACAGCCCCTCAAATGT
CAATAGGTGCGCCCCTCATCTGTCAGCACTCTGCCCCTCAAGTGTCAAGGATCGCGCCCCTCATCTGTCA
GTAGTCGCGCCCCTCAAGTGTCAATACCGCAGGGCACTTATCCCCAGGCTTGTCCACATCATCTGTGGGA
AACTCGCGTAAAATCAGGCGTTTTCGCCGATTTGCGAGGCTGGCCAGCTCCACGTCGCCGGCCGAAATCG
AGCCTGCCCCTCATCTGTCAACGCCGCGCCGGGTGAGTCGGCCCCTCAAGTGTCAACGTCCGCCCCTCAT
CTGTCAGTGAGGGCCAAGTTTTCCGCGAGGTATCCACAACGCCGGCGGCCGCGGTGTCTCGCACACGGCT
TCGACGGCGTTTCTGGCGCGTTTGCAGGGCCATAGACGGCCGCCAGCCCAGCGGCGAGGGCAACCAGCCC
GGTGAGCGTCGGAAAGGCGC
Features (pLannotate 1.2.2; 36 found; start..end, strand, type, name):
      3..89      -  CDS            traI (fragment): TRAI6_ECOLX - Experimental evidence at protein level: Swiss-Prot protein existence level 1. The initiation process of transfer DNA synthesis requires the interaction of at least three plasmid-specific components (TraH, I, and J) at the transfer origin resulting in the assembly of a specialised nucleoprotein complex - the relaxosome. Site- and strand-specific cleavage at the transfer origin is dependent on TraI and TraJ. From Escherichia coli.
    127..498     -  CDS            traJ: oriT-recognizing protein; traJ
    531..640     -  oriT           oriT: incP origin of transfer
    772..962     +  rep_origin     ori (fragment): high-copy-number ColE1/pMB1/pBR322/pUC origin of replication
   1321..1971    -  CDS            TetR: tetracycline resistance regulatory protein; tetR
   2077..2326    +  CDS            TcR (fragment): tetracycline efflux protein; tetA; confers resistance to tetracycline
   2436..2460    -  misc_feature   RB T-DNA repeat: right border repeat from nopaline C58 T-DNA
   2490..2508    +  misc_feature   MCS (fragment): pUC18/19 multiple cloning site
   2559..2904    +  promoter       CaMV 35S promoter: strong constitutive promoter from cauliflower mosaic virus
   2856..2902    +  promoter       minimal CaMV 35S promoter: minimal 35S promoter from cauliflower mosaic virus
   2914..2932    -  misc_feature   MCS (fragment): pUC18/19 multiple cloning site
   2943..3458    +  CDS            P19_TBSVC: Experimental evidence at protein level: Swiss-Prot protein existence level 1. Acts as a suppressor of RNA-mediated gene silencing, also known as post-transcriptional gene silencing (PTGS), a mechanism of plant viral defense that limits the accumulation of viral RNAs. Binds to short interfering RNAs (siRNAs) with high affinity. Acts as a molecular caliper to specifically select siRNAs based on the length of the duplex region of the RNA (By similarity). From Tomato bushy stunt virus (strain Cherry) (TBSV).
   3531..3707    +  polyA_signal   CaMV poly(A) signal: cauliflower mosaic virus polyadenylation signal
   4210..4551    +  promoter       CaMV 35S promoter: strong constitutive promoter from cauliflower mosaic virus
   4577..4601    +  protein_bind   attB1: mutant version of attB; recombination site for the Gateway® BP reaction BP Clonase™
   4613..5554    +  CDS            WRKY17: WRK17_ARATH - Experimental evidence at protein level: Swiss-Prot protein existence level 1. Transcription factor. Interacts specifically with the W box (5'-(T)TGAC[CT]-3'), a frequently occurring elicitor-responsive cis- acting element (By similarity). From Arabidopsis thaliana (Mouse-ear cress).
   5613..5637    -  protein_bind   attB2: mutant version of attB; recombination site for the Gateway® BP reaction BP Clonase™
   5666..5755    +  CDS            3xHA: three tandem HA epitope tags
   5789..6041    +  terminator     NOS terminator: nopaline synthase terminator and poly(A) signal
   6470..6722    -  terminator     NOS terminator: nopaline synthase terminator and poly(A) signal
   6746..7174    -  CDS            nos (fragment): DHNO_AGRT7 - Protein inferred from homology: Swiss-Prot protein existence level 3. From Agrobacterium tumefaciens (strain T37).
   7190..8215    -  CDS            HygR: aminoglycoside phosphotransferase from E. coli; aph(4)-Ia; confers resistance to hygromycin
   8225..8569    -  promoter       CaMV 35S promoter: strong constitutive promoter from cauliflower mosaic virus
   8226..8272    -  promoter       minimal CaMV 35S promoter: minimal 35S promoter from cauliflower mosaic virus
   8707..8862    +  CDS            lacZα (fragment) (sequence partly withheld): LacZα fragment of β-galactosidase; lacZ fragment
   8860..9160    +  rep_origin     M13 ori (fragment) (sequence partly withheld): M13 bacteriophage origin of replication; arrow indicates direction of (+) strand synthesis
   9161..9291    +  CDS            lacI (fragment): lac repressor; lacI; The lac repressor binds to the lac operator to inhibit transcription in E. coli. This inhibition can be relieved by adding lactose or isopropyl-β-D-thiogalactopyranoside (IPTG).
   9345..9369    -  misc_feature   LB T-DNA repeat: left border repeat from nopaline C58 T-DNA
  10826..10945   -  CDS            tetR (fragment): TETR1_ECOLX - Experimental evidence at protein level: Swiss-Prot protein existence level 1. TetR is the repressor of the tetracycline resistance element; its N-terminal region forms a helix-turn-helix structure and binds DNA. Binding of tetracycline to TetR reduces the repressor affinity for the tetracycline resistance gene (tetA) promoter operator sites. From Escherichia coli.
  10965..12113   -  CDS            trfA: trans-acting replication protein that binds to and activates oriV
  12412..13206   -  CDS            KanR: aminoglycoside phosphotransferase; aphA-3; confers resistance to kanamycin
  13398..14165   +  mobile_element IS1: prokaryotic transposable element IS1
  14174..14323   -  CDS            satA (fragment): STA_BACSU - Also known as yyaR. Experimental evidence at protein level: Swiss-Prot protein existence level 1. Involved in resistance to streptothricin, a broad-spectrum antibiotic produced by streptomycetes. Detoxifies streptothricin via acetylation of the beta amino group of the first beta-lysyl moiety of streptothricin. From Bacillus subtilis (strain 168).
  14322..14516   -  CDS            satA (fragment): STA_BACSU - Also known as yyaR. Experimental evidence at protein level: Swiss-Prot protein existence level 1. Involved in resistance to streptothricin, a broad-spectrum antibiotic produced by streptomycetes. Detoxifies streptothricin via acetylation of the beta amino group of the first beta-lysyl moiety of streptothricin. From Bacillus subtilis (strain 168).
  14519..14794   -  CDS            klaC (fragment): KLAC_ECOLX - Also known as telB. Protein predicted: Swiss-Prot protein existence level 4. Belongs to the kla operon, which is associated with cryptic tellurite resistance, and IncW plasmid fertility inhibition. From Escherichia coli.
  14858..15489   -  rep_origin     oriV: incP origin of replication
