[The description below was written by a language model from this plasmid's Addgene catalogue record and pLannotate feature annotations shown in this document.]
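Description:
pGWB14-LYX166 is a low-copy plant binary vector built on the Gateway-compatible pGWB14 backbone and intended for Agrobacterium-mediated transient or stable expression in plants. The backbone carries broad-host-range IncP replication functions (oriV with the trfA replication protein) that allow maintenance in both E. coli and Agrobacterium, together with an oriT/traJ transfer region for mobilisation. Bacterial selection is by kanamycin (KanR). The annotation also picks up backbone remnants, including an IS1 element and fragments of tetracycline resistance, ColE1 ori, lacZα, M13 ori and lacI sequences.

Between the nopaline-type right and left T-DNA borders lie three cassettes. The main payload is the Nicotiana benthamiana transcription factor gene model Niben101Scf01721g08007.1, inserted by Gibson cloning. It is driven by the CaMV 35S promoter, flanked by attB1 and attB2 sites, fused at its C terminus to a 3xHA epitope tag, and terminated by the NOS terminator. The annotation tool matches the coding region to Arabidopsis WRKY17, suggesting the insert is a WRKY-family, W-box-binding factor, although the catalogue entry does not name the family.

Upstream, a second 35S promoter drives the tomato bushy stunt virus P19 protein with a CaMV poly(A) signal. P19 is a suppressor of RNA silencing that generally boosts transgene expression in agroinfiltrated leaves. This cassette appears in the sequence but is not mentioned in the catalogue fields. A third, oppositely oriented 35S-driven hygromycin phosphotransferase cassette with a NOS terminator provides selection of stable transformants. The HA tag allows detection or immunoprecipitation of the expressed factor, though the record does not specify particular downstream applications.
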