Addgene plasmid #126384: pGWB14-LYX166
Purpose: With a Nicotiana benthamiana transcription factor in PGWB14 backbone, for Agrobacterium mediated transient or stable expression corresponding transcription factor fused with a C-terminal HA tag.
Depositing lab: Silin Zhong. Depositing organization: Chinese University of Hong Kong.
Backbone
  Vector backbone: pGWB14
  Vector type: Plant Expression
  Selectable markers: Hygromycin
Growth in bacteria
  Bacterial resistance: Kanamycin, 50 μg/mL
  Growth temperature: 37°C
  Growth strain: DH5alpha
  Copy number: Low Copy
Gene/Insert
  Gene/Insert name: Niben101Scf01721g08007.1
  Species: Nicotiana benthamiana
  Promoter: CaMV 35S
  Tag / fusion protein: HA (C terminal on insert)
  Cloning method: Gibson Cloning
Terms and licenses: Academic/Nonprofit Terms; Industry Terms: Not Available to Industry
How to cite: pGWB14-LYX166 was a gift from Silin Zhong (Addgene plasmid # 126384 ; http://n2t.net/addgene:126384 ; RRID:Addgene_126384)
