>Addgene plasmid #126384 | pGWB14-LYX166 | depositor partial sequence | sequence record 241658 | Niben101Scf01721g08007.1
ATGGCAGTTGATTTTGTTGGGTTTTCAAAAATGAATGAGCAATTAGCTCTTCAAGAAGCTGCTTCAGCCG
GTTTAAAATCTATGGAACATTTAATCCGGTTGGTTTCTCACCAACAACAGCAGCAGCCGGTTCAGCTCGA
TTGCCGCGAGATAACTGACTTTACCGTCTCGAAATTTAGGAAGGTTATTTCTATTCTGGACCGGACCGGT
CATGCTCGGTTCCGCCGTGGTCAGGTTCAGGTTCATCCTGATAATTTTACTTCTCTGTCCCTTTCTCCGT
CAAATCAGCAGCTGTTAAACTTAGCTCCGGCGAAAGAGACACCGCCGCCTCGGCCACCATCAGTGTCGCC
GCCATTAACGGCGTTGACGCTTGACTTTACGAAGCCAAACGTTGACCGTCCGGCGGGAAATTCTAATGCT
ATTGTTGCTGTGAAGTCAAAGGAGACTTTCTGTATATCTACGCCGATGGCGACTTCGACGAACTCGTCGT
CGTTCATTTCGTCGATTACCGGCGAAGGAAGTGTATCAAACGGAAAACAAGGTTCGTCAATGTTTTTGCC
TCCGGCACAAGCTGTTTCCGCCGGGAAACCACCAGTAGCCGGTAAAAGATGCCGCGAGCACGAATACTCT
GAAGATATCTCTGGCAAATCCACCGGCTCCGGCAGATGTCACTGCAAAAAGAGGAAATCTCGTGTAAAGA
AAGTTGTAAGAATCCCAGCGATAAGTTCGAGAATTGCCGATATACCGGGAGATGAGTTCTCGTGGAGAAA
ATACGGGCAGAAGCCGATCAAGGGTTCACCATACCCACGGGGATATTATAAGTGTAGCAGCGTAAGAGGA
TGTCCAGCGAAGAAACACGTGGAAAGGGCAATTGATGATCCTGCTATGCTGATTGTGACTTATGAAGGGG
AACATCGTCATACGATAGGCGCAATACAGGAGAACAATTCTCAAATGATGGCGTTTGGGTCAACGGAAGA
GGAAGGAGTGAAA
